Addgene plasmid #64765: pKV014
Purpose: Recombination-Induced Tag Exchange (RITE) Cassette, 3xHA to 3xT7-mRFP tag, Hygro selection
Depositing lab: Fred van Leeuwen. Depositing organization: Netherlands Cancer Institute. Publication: Recombination-induced tag exchange (RITE) cassette series to monitor protein dynamics in Saccharomyces cerevisiae. Terweij M, van Welsem T, van Deventer S, Verzijlbergen KF, Menendez-Benito V, Ontoso D, San-Segundo P, Neefjes J, van Leeuwen F. G3 (Bethesda). 2013 Aug 7;3(8):1261-72. doi: 10.1534/g3.113.006213. PubMed 23708297.
Backbone
  Vector backbone: unknown
  Vector type: RITE cassette
Growth in bacteria
  Bacterial resistance: Ampicillin, 100 μg/mL
  Growth temperature: 37°C
  Growth strain: DH5alpha
  Copy number: Unknown
Gene/Insert
  Gene/Insert name: RITE cassette
  Species: Synthetic
  Promoter: none
  Cloning method: Unknown
  Sequencing primers: 5′ M13-F20; 3′ M13R
Terms and licenses: Academic/Nonprofit Terms; Industry Terms: Not Available to Industry
How to cite: pKV014 was a gift from Fred van Leeuwen (Addgene plasmid # 64765 ; http://n2t.net/addgene:64765 ; RRID:Addgene_64765)
