[The description below was written by a language model from this plasmid's Addgene catalogue record and pLannotate feature annotations shown in this document.]
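Description:
pKV014 is a bacterial template plasmid of about 6.2 kb that carries a Recombination-Induced Tag Exchange (RITE) cassette for C-terminal tagging of genes in Saccharomyces cerevisiae. The catalogue lists the backbone as unknown. The feature table, however, shows a standard phagemid-style cloning vector layout: a high-copy ColE1/pUC origin, an f1 origin, an ampicillin resistance gene with its own promoter, and lacZα/lac promoter remnants, with T7 and T3 promoters flanking the insert. No yeast replication origin is annotated, which fits a cassette intended for integration into the genome rather than episomal maintenance.

The cassette has no promoter of its own, since it is meant to be fused in frame to the end of a chromosomal open reading frame and expressed from that gene's native promoter. In order, it contains a loxP site, a 3xHA epitope tag (only partly recognised by the annotation), the ADH1 terminator, the hphMX6 hygromycin resistance marker in the opposite orientation, a second loxP site in the same orientation as the first, and then a T7 epitope tag (described as 3xT7 in the record) followed by mRFP1. Before recombination, the tagged protein ends in 3xHA and transcription stops at the ADH1 terminator. Cre recombinase excises the HA tag, terminator and hygromycin marker, so that protein made afterwards carries 3xT7-mRFP instead. This permanent genetic switch lets old and newly synthesised protein be told apart by epitope or by fluorescence, and the cassette series was built to monitor protein dynamics such as turnover and inheritance in yeast.
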