Features (pLannotate 1.2.2; 23 found; start..end, strand, type, name):
    137..235     +  misc_feature   bom (fragment): basis of mobility region from pBR322
    236..691     -  rep_origin     f1 ori (sequence partly withheld): f1 bacteriophage origin of replication; arrow indicates direction of (+) strand synthesis
    699..856     -  CDS            lacZα (fragment): LacZα fragment of β-galactosidase; lacZ fragment
    859..877     +  promoter       T7 promoter: promoter for bacteriophage T7 RNA polymerase
    931..964     -  protein_bind   loxP: Cre-mediated recombination occurs in the 8-bp core sequence (GCATACAT). Cre recombinase
    973..989     +  CDS            3xHA (fragment): three tandem HA epitope tags
   1083..1270    +  terminator     ADH1 terminator: S. cerevisiae ADH1; transcription terminator for the S. cerevisiae alcohol dehydrogenase 1 (ADH1) gene
   1302..1326    +  misc_feature   bom (fragment): basis of mobility region from pBR322
   1389..1586    -  terminator     TEF terminator: Ashbya gossypii TEF terminator
   1389..2964    -  gene           hphMX6: yeast selectable marker conferring hygromycin resistance
   3029..3052    +  misc_feature   bom (fragment): basis of mobility region from pBR322
   3059..3092    -  protein_bind   loxP: Cre-mediated recombination occurs in the 8-bp core sequence (GCATACAT). Cre recombinase
   3101..3133    +  CDS            T7 tag (gene 10 leader): leader peptide from bacteriophage T7 gene 10 promotes efficient translation in E. coli
   3215..3889    +  CDS            mRFP1: monomeric derivative of DsRed (Campbell et al., 2002) mammalian codon-optimized
   3902..3920    -  promoter       T3 promoter: promoter for bacteriophage T3 RNA polymerase
   3965..3981    -  protein_bind   lac operator: The lac repressor binds to the lac operator to inhibit transcription in E. coli. This inhibition can be relieved by adding lactose or isopropyl-β-D-thiogalactopyranoside (IPTG). lac repressor encoded by lacI
   3989..4019    -  promoter       lac promoter: promoter for the E. coli lac operon
   4034..4055    -  protein_bind   CAP binding site: CAP binding activates transcription in the presence of cAMP. E. coli catabolite activator protein
   4068..4160    -  CDS            lacI (fragment): lac repressor; lacI; The lac repressor binds to the lac operator to inhibit transcription in E. coli. This inhibition can be relieved by adding lactose or isopropyl-β-D-thiogalactopyranoside (IPTG).
   4343..4931    -  rep_origin     ori: high-copy-number ColE1/pMB1/pBR322/pUC origin of replication
   5102..5962    -  CDS            AmpR: β-lactamase; bla; confers resistance to ampicillin, carbenicillin, and related antibiotics
   5963..6067    -  promoter       AmpR promoter: bla
   6162..35      +  CDS            rop (fragment) (across the origin): Rop protein, which maintains plasmids at low copy number; rop
>Addgene plasmid #64765 | pKV014 | depositor full sequence | sequence record 109182 | Full Sequence
TCGCGCGTTTCGGTGATGACGGTGAAAACCTCTGACACATGCAGCTCCCGGAGACGGTCACAGCTTGTCT
GTAAGCGGATGCCGGGAGCAGACAAGCCCGTCAGGGCGCGTCAGCGGGTGTTGGCGGGTGTCGGGGCTGG
CTTAACTATGCGGCATCAGAGCCATTGTACTGAGAGTGCACCATATGCGGTGTGAAATACCGCACAGATG
CGTAAGGAGAAAATACCGCATCAGGAAATTGTAAACGTTAATATTTTGTTAAAATTCGCGTTAAATTTTT
GTTAAATCAGCTCATTTTTTAACCAATAGGCCGAAATCGGCAAAATCCCTTATAAATCAAAAGAATAGAC
CGAGATAGGGT
[37 nt withheld, positions 362-398]
AAAGAACGTGGACTCCAACGTCAAAGG
[49 nt withheld, positions 426-474]
T
[91 nt withheld, positions 476-566]
G
[124 nt withheld, positions 568-691]
CGCGCCATTCGCCATTCAGGCTGCGCAACTGTTGGGAAGGGCGATCGGTGCGGGCCTCTTCGCTATTACG
CCAGCTGGCGAAAGGGGGATGTGCTGCAAGGCGATTAAGTTGGGTAACGCCAGGGTTTTCCCAGTCACGA
CGTTGTAAAACGACGGCCAGTGAATTGTAATACGACTCACTATAGGGCGAATTGGGCCCAATGCATTGGC
GCCGCGGCCGCGGTGGATCTGGTGGATCTATAACTTCGTATAATGTATGCTATACGAAGTTATCAGGTAC
CTACCCATACGATGTTCCTGACTATGCGACTAGCTATCCCTATGACGTCCCGGACTATGCAGGATATCCA
TATGACGTTCCAGATTACGCTACTAGTTAACTTCTAAATAAGCGAATTTCTTATGATTTATGATTTTTAT
TATTAAATAAGTTATAAAAAAAATAAGTGTATACAAATTTTAAAGTGACTCTTAGGTTTTAAAACGAAAA
TTCTTATTCTTGAGTAACTCTTTCCTGTAGGTCAGGTTGCTTTCTCAGGTATAGTATGAGGTCGCTCTTA
TTGACCACACCTCTACCGGCAGATCCGCTAGGGATAACAGGGTAAGGATCCAGATTGTACTGAGAGTGCA
CCATAATCATCGATGAATTCGAGCTCGTTTTCGACACTGGATGGCGGCGTTAGTATCGAATCGACAGCAG
TATAGCGACCAGCATTCACATACGATTGACGCATGATATTACTTTCTGCGCACTTAACTTCGCATCTGGG
CAGATGATGTCGAGGCGAAAAAAAATATAAATCACGCTAACATTTGATTAAAATAGAACAACTACAATAT
AAAAAAACTATACAAATGACAAGTTCTTGAAAACAAGAATCTTTTTATTGTCAGTACTGATTATTCCTTT
GCCCTCGGACGAGTGCTGGGGCGTCGGTTTCCACTATCGGCGAGTACTTCTACACAGCCATCGGTCCAGA
CGGCCGCGCTTCTGCGGGCGATTTGTGTACGCCCGACAGTCCCGGCTCCGGATCGGACGATTGCGTCGCA
TCGACCCTGCGCCCAAGCTGCATCATCGAAATTGCCGTCAACCAAGCTCTGATAGAGTTGGTCAAGACCA
ATGCGGAGCATATACGCCCGGAGCCGCGGCGATCCTGCAAGCTCCGGATGCCTCCGCTCGAAGTAGCGCG
TCTGCTGCTCCATACAAGCCAACCACGGCCTCCAGAAGAAGATGTTGGCGACCTCGTATTGGGAATCCCC
GAACATCGCCTCGCTCCAGTCAATGACCGCTGTTATGCGGCCATTGTCCGTCAGGACATTGTTGGAGCCG
AAATCCGCGTGCACGAGGTGCCGGACTTCGGGGCAGTCCTCGGCCCAAAGCATCAGCTCATCGAGAGCCT
GCGCGACGGACGCACTGACGGTGTCGTCCATCACAGTTTGCCAGTGATACACATGGGGATCAGCAATCGC
GCATATGAAATCACGCCATGTAGTGTATTGACCGATTCCTTGCGGTCCGAATGGGCCGAACCCGCTCGTC
TGGCTAAGATCGGCCGCAGCGATCGCATCCATGGCCTCCGCGACCGGCTGCAGAACAGCGGGCAGTTCGG
TTTCAGGCAGGTCTTGCAACGTGACACCCTGTGCACGGCGGGAGATGCAATAGGTCAGGCTCTCGCTGAA
TTCCCCAATGTCAAGCACTTCCGGAATCGGGAGCGCGGCCGATGCAAAGTGCCGATAAACATAACGATCT
TTGTAGAAACCATCGGCGCAGCTATTTACCCGCAGGACATATCCACGCCCTCCTACATCGAAGCTGAAAG
CACGAGATTCTTCGCCCTCCGAGAGCTGCATCAGGTCGGAGACGCTGTCGAACTTTTCGATCAGAAACTT
CTCGACAGACGTCGCGGTGAGTTCAGGCTTTTTACCCATGGTTGTTTATGTTCGGATGTGATGTGAGAAC
TGTATCCTAGCAAGATTTTAAAAGGAAGTATATGAAAGAAGAACCTCAGTGGCAAATCCTAACCTTTTAT
ATTTCTCTACAGGGGCGCGGCGTGGGGACAATTCAACGCGTCTGTGAGGGGAGCGTTTCCCTGCTCGCAG
GTCCGCAGCGAGGAGCCGTAATTTTTGCTTCGCGCCGTGCGGCCATCAAAATGTATGGATGCAAATGATT
ATACATGGGGATGTATGGGCTAAATGTACGGGCGACAGTCACATCATGCCCCTGAGCTGCGCACGTCAAG
ACTGTCAAGGAGGGTATTCTGGGCCTCCATGTCGCTGGCCGGGTGACCCGGCGGGGACGAGGCAAGCTAA
ACAGATCTGGCGCGCCTTAATTAACCCTATGCGGTGTGAAATACCGCACAGTCTAGAATAACTTCGTATA
ATGTATGCTATACGAAGTTATCAGTCGACATGGCAAGCATGACTGGTGGACAGCAAATGGGTTGTACTAT
GGCTTCTATGACAGGAGGTCAACAGATGGGAGGAATGGCCTCAATGACCGGTGGCCAGCAAATGGGATGT
ACAATGGCCTCCTCCGAGGACGTCATCAAGGAGTTCATGCGCTTCAAGGTGCGCATGGAGGGCTCCGTGA
ACGGCCACGAGTTCGAGATCGAGGGCGAGGGCGAGGGCCGCCCCTACGAGGGCACCCAGACCGCCAAGCT
GAAGGTGACCAAGGGCGGCCCCCTGCCCTTCGCCTGGGACATCCTGTCCCCTCAGTTCCAGTACGGCTCC
AAGGCCTACGTGAAGCACCCCGCCGACATCCCCGACTACTTGAAGCTGTCCTTCCCCGAGGGCTTCAAGT
GGGAGCGCGTGATGAACTTCGAGGACGGCGGCGTGGTGACCGTGACCCAGGACTCCTCCCTGCAGGACGG
CGAGTTCATCTACAAGGTGAAGCTGCGCGGCACCAACTTCCCCTCCGACGGCCCCGTAATGCAGAAGAAG
ACCATGGGCTGGGAGGCCTCCACCGAGCGGATGTACCCCGAGGACGGCGCCCTGAAGGGCGAGATCAAGA
TGAGGCTGAAGCTGAAGGACGGCGGCCACTACGACGCCGAGGTCAAGACCACCTACATGGCCAAGAAGCC
CGTGCAGCTGCCCGGCGCCTACAAGACCGACATCAAGCTGGACATCACCTCCCACAACGAGGACTACACC
ATCGTGGAACAGTACGAGCGCGCCGAGGGCCGCCACTCCACCGGCGCCAAGCTTTTGTTCCCTTTAGTGA
GGGTTAATTTCGAGCTTGGCGTAATCATGGTCATAGCTGTTTCCTGTGTGAAATTGTTATCCGCTCACAA
TTCCACACAACATACGAGCCGGAAGCATAAAGTGTAAAGCCTGGGGTGCCTAATGAGTGAGCTAACTCAC
ATTAATTGCGTTGCGCTCACTGCCCGCTTTCCAGTCGGGAAACCTGTCGTGCCAGCTGCATTAATGAATC
GGCCAACGCGCGGGGAGAGGCGGTTTGCGTATTGGGCGCTCTTCCGCTTCCTCGCTCACTGACTCGCTGC
GCTCGGTCGTTCGGCTGCGGCGAGCGGTATCAGCTCACTCAAAGGCGGTAATACGGTTATCCACAGAATC
AGGGGATAACGCAGGAAAGAACATGTGAGCAAAAGGCCAGCAAAAGGCCAGGAACCGTAAAAAGGCCGCG
TTGCTGGCGTTTTTCCATAGGCTCCGCCCCCCTGACGAGCATCACAAAAATCGACGCTCAAGTCAGAGGT
GGCGAAACCCGACAGGACTATAAAGATACCAGGCGTTTCCCCCTGGAAGCTCCCTCGTGCGCTCTCCTGT
TCCGACCCTGCCGCTTACCGGATACCTGTCCGCCTTTCTCCCTTCGGGAAGCGTGGCGCTTTCTCATAGC
TCACGCTGTAGGTATCTCAGTTCGGTGTAGGTCGTTCGCTCCAAGCTGGGCTGTGTGCACGAACCCCCCG
TTCAGCCCGACCGCTGCGCCTTATCCGGTAACTATCGTCTTGAGTCCAACCCGGTAAGACACGACTTATC
GCCACTGGCAGCAGCCACTGGTAACAGGATTAGCAGAGCGAGGTATGTAGGCGGTGCTACAGAGTTCTTG
AAGTGGTGGCCTAACTACGGCTACACTAGAAGGACAGTATTTGGTATCTGCGCTCTGCTGAAGCCAGTTA
CCTTCGGAAAAAGAGTTGGTAGCTCTTGATCCGGCAAACAAACCACCGCTGGTAGCGGTGGTTTTTTTGT
TTGCAAGCAGCAGATTACGCGCAGAAAAAAAGGATCTCAAGAAGATCCTTTGATCTTTTCTACGGGGTCT
GACGCTCAGTGGAACGAAAACTCACGTTAAGGGATTTTGGTCATGAGATTATCAAAAAGGATCTTCACCT
AGATCCTTTTAAATTAAAAATGAAGTTTTAAATCAATCTAAAGTATATATGAGTAAACTTGGTCTGACAG
TTACCAATGCTTAATCAGTGAGGCACCTATCTCAGCGATCTGTCTATTTCGTTCATCCATAGTTGCCTGA
CTCCCCGTCGTGTAGATAACTACGATACGGGAGGGCTTACCATCTGGCCCCAGTGCTGCAATGATACCGC
GAGACCCACGCTCACCGGCTCCAGATTTATCAGCAATAAACCAGCCAGCCGGAAGGGCCGAGCGCAGAAG
TGGTCCTGCAACTTTATCCGCCTCCATCCAGTCTATTAATTGTTGCCGGGAAGCTAGAGTAAGTAGTTCG
CCAGTTAATAGTTTGCGCAACGTTGTTGCCATTGCTACAGGCATCGTGGTGTCACGCTCGTCGTTTGGTA
TGGCTTCATTCAGCTCCGGTTCCCAACGATCAAGGCGAGTTACATGATCCCCCATGTTGTGCAAAAAAGC
GGTTAGCTCCTTCGGTCCTCCGATCGTTGTCAGAAGTAAGTTGGCCGCAGTGTTATCACTCATGGTTATG
GCAGCACTGCATAATTCTCTTACTGTCATGCCATCCGTAAGATGCTTTTCTGTGACTGGTGAGTACTCAA
CCAAGTCATTCTGAGAATAGTGTATGCGGCGACCGAGTTGCTCTTGCCCGGCGTCAATACGGGATAATAC
CGCGCCACATAGCAGAACTTTAAAAGTGCTCATCATTGGAAAACGTTCTTCGGGGCGAAAACTCTCAAGG
ATCTTACCGCTGTTGAGATCCAGTTCGATGTAACCCACTCGTGCACCCAACTGATCTTCAGCATCTTTTA
CTTTCACCAGCGTTTCTGGGTGAGCAAAAACAGGAAGGCAAAATGCCGCAAAAAAGGGAATAAGGGCGAC
ACGGAAATGTTGAATACTCATACTCTTCCTTTTTCAATATTATTGAAGCATTTATCAGGGTTATTGTCTC
ATGAGCGGATACATATTTGAATGTATTTAGAAAAATAAACAAATAGGGGTTCCGCGCACATTTCCCCGAA
AAGTGCCACCTGACGTCTAAGAAACCATTATTATCATGACATTAACCTATAAAAATAGGCGTATCACGAG
GCCCTTTCGTC
