>Addgene plasmid #64765 | pKV014 | addgene partial sequence | sequence record 113661 | M13pUC-Fwd 5'-CCCAGTCACGACGTTGTAAAACG-3'
ACTCACTATAGGGCGAATTGGGCCCAATGCATTGGCGCCGCGGCCGCGGTGGATCTGGTGGATCTATAAC
TTCGTATAATGTATGCTATACGAAGTTATCAGGTACCTACCCATACGATGTTCCTGACTATGCGACTAGC
TATCCCTATGACGTCCCGGACTATGCAGGATATCCATATGACGTTCCAGATTACGCTACTAGTTAACTTC
TAAATAAGCGAATTTCTTATGATTTATGATTTTTATTATTAAATAAGTTATAAAAAAAATAAGTGTATAC
AAATTTTAAAGTGACTCTTAGGTTTTAAAACGAAAATTCTTATTCTTGAGTAACTCTTTCCTGTAGGTCA
GGTTGCTTTCTCAGGTATAGTATGAGGTCGCTCTTATTGACCACACCTCTACCGGCAGATCCGCTAGGGA
TAACAGGGTAAGGATCCAGATTGTACTGAGAGTGCACCATAATCATCGATGAATTCGAGCTCGTTTTCGA
CACTGGATGGCGGCGTTAGTATCGAATCGACAGCAGTATAGCGACCAGCATTCACATACGATTGACGCAT
GATATTACTTTCTGCGCACTTAACTTCGCATCTGGGCAGATGATGTCGAGGCGAAAAAAAATATAAATCA
CGCTAACATTTGATTAAAATAGAACAACTACAATATAAAAAAACTATACAAATGACAAGTTCTTGAAAAC
AAGAATCTTTTTATTGTCAGTACTGATTATTCCTTTGCCCTCGGACGAGTGCTGGGGCGTCGGTTTCCAC
TATCGGCGAGTACTTCTACACAGCCATCGGTCCAGACGGCCGCGCTTCTGCGGGCGATTTGTGTACGCCC
GACAGTCCCGGCTCCGGATCGGACGATTGCGTCGCATCGACCCTGCGCCCAAGCTGCATCATCGAAATTG
CCGTCAACCAAGCTCTGATAGAGTTGGTCAAGACCAATGCGGAGCA
