>Addgene plasmid #64765 | pKV014 | addgene partial sequence | sequence record 113668 | M13pUC-Rev 5'-AGCGGATAACAATTTCACACAGG-3'
AGCTCGAAATTAACCCTCACTAAAGGGAACAAAAGCTTGGCGCCGGTGGAGTGGCGGCCCTCGGCGCGCT
CGTACTGTTCCACGATGGTGTAGTCCTCGTTGTGGGAGGTGATGTCCAGCTTGATGTCGGTCTTGTAGGC
GCCGGGCAGCTGCACGGGCTTCTTGGCCATGTAGGTGGTCTTGACCTCGGCGTCGTAGTGGCCGCCGTCC
TTCAGCTTCAGCCTCATCTTGATCTCGCCCTTCAGGGCGCCGTCCTCGGGGTACATCCGCTCGGTGGAGG
CCTCCCAGCCCATGGTCTTCTTCTGCATTACGGGGCCGTCGGAGGGGAAGTTGGTGCCGCGCAGCTTCAC
CTTGTAGATGAACTCGCCGTCCTGCAGGGAGGAGTCCTGGGTCACGGTCACCACGCCGCCGTCCTCGAAG
TTCATCACGCGCTCCCACTTGAAGCCCTCGGGGAAGGACAGCTTCAAGTAGTCGGGGATGTCGGCGGGGT
GCTTCACGTAGGCCTTGGAGCCGTACTGGAACTGAGGGGACAGGATGTCCCAGGCGAAGGGCAGGGGGCC
GCCCTTGGTCACCTTCAGCTTGGCGGTCTGGGTGCCCTCGTAGGGGCGGCCCTCGCCCTCGCCCTCGATC
TCGAACTCGTGGCCGTTCACGGAGCCCTCCATGCGCACCTTGAAGCGCATGAACTCCTTGATGACGTCCT
CGGAGGAGGCCATTGTACATCCCATTTGCTGGCCACCGGTCATTGAGGCCATTCCTCCCATCTGTTGACC
TCCTGTCATAGAAGCCATAGTACAACCCATTTGCTGTCCACCAGTCATGCTTGCCATGTCGACTGATAAC
TTCGTATAGCATACATTATACGAAGTTATTCTAGACTGTGCGGTATTTCACACCGCATAGGGTTAATTAA
GGCGCGCCAGATCTGTTTAGCTTGCCTCGTCCCCGCCGGGTCACCCGGCCAGCGACATGGAGGCCCAGAA
