>Addgene plasmid #64765 | pKV014 | addgene partial sequence | sequence record 113669 | Mombaerts mRFPup 5'-GTGGCCGTTCACGGAGCCCTCCATG-3'
ATGACGTCCTCGGAGGAGGCCATTGTACATCCCATTTGCTGGCCACCGGTCATTGAGGCCATTCCTCCCA
TCTGTTGACCTCCTGTCATAGAAGCCATAGTACAACCCATTTGCTGTCCACCAGTCATGCTTGCCATGTC
GACTGATAACTTCGTATAGCATACATTATACGAAGTTATTCTAGACTGTGCGGTATTTCACACCGCATAG
GGTTAATTAAGGCGCGCCAGATCTGTTTAGCTTGCCTCGTCCCCGCCGGGTCACCCGGCCAGCGACATGG
AGGCCCAGAATACCCTCCTTGACAGTCTTGACGTGCGCAGCTCAGGGGCATGATGTGACTGTCGCCCGTA
CATTTAGCCCATACATCCCCATGTATAATCATTTGCATCCATACATTTTGATGGCCGCACGGCGCGAAGC
AAAAATTACGGCTCCTCGCTGCGGACCTGCGAGCAGGGAAACGCTCCCCTCACAGACGCGTTGAATTGTC
CCCACGCCGCGCCCCTGTAGAGAAATATAAAAGGTTAGGATTTGCCACTGAGGTTCTTCTTTCATATACT
TCCTTTTAAAATCTTGCTAGGATACAGTTCTCACATCACATCCGAACATAAACAACCATGGGTAAAAAGC
CTGAACTCACCGCGACGTCTGTCGAGAAGTTTCTGATCGAAAAGTTCGACAGCGTCTCCGACCTGATGCA
GCTCTCGGAGGGCGAAGAATCTCGTGCTTTCAGCTTCGATGTAGGAGGGCGTGGATATGTCCTGCGGGTA
AATAGCTGCGCCGATGGTTTCTACAAAGATCGTTATGTTTATCGGCACTTTGCATCGGCCGCGCTCCCGA
TTCCGGAAGTGCTTGACATTGGGGAATTCAGCGAGAGCCTGACCTATTGCATCTCCCGCCGTGCACAGGG
TGTCACGTTGCAAGACCTGCCTGAAACCGAACTGCCCGCTGTTCTGCAGCCGGTCGCGGAGGCCATGGA
